>Addgene plasmid #119802 | CP1028-CBEmax | depositor full sequence | sequence record 226909 | CP1028-CBEmax sequence 8466 bps
ATATGCCAAGTACGCCCCCTATTGACGTCAATGACGGTAAATGGCCCGCCTGGCATTATGCCCAGTACAT
GACCTTATGGGACTTTCCTACTTGGCAGTACATCTACGTATTAGTCATCGCTATTACCATGGTGATGCGG
TTTTGGCAGTACATCAATGGGCGTGGATAGCGGTTTGACTCACGGGGATTTCCAAGTCTCCACCCCATTG
ACGTCAATGGGAGTTTGTTTTGGCACCAAAATCAACGGGACTTTCCAAAATGTCGTAACAACTCCGCCCC
ATTGACGCAAATGGGCGGTAGGCGTGTACGGTGGGAGGTCTATATAAGCAGAGCTGGTTTAGTGAACCGT
CAGATCCGCTAGAGATCCGCGGCCGCTAATACGACTCACTATAGGGAGAGCCGCCACCATGAAACGGACA
GCCGACGGAAGCGAGTTCGAGTCACCAAAGAAGAAGCGGAAAGTCTCCTCAGAGACTGGGCCTGTCGCCG
TCGATCCAACCCTGCGCCGCCGGATTGAACCTCACGAGTTTGAAGTGTTCTTTGACCCCCGGGAGCTGAG
AAAGGAGACATGCCTGCTGTACGAGATCAACTGGGGAGGCAGGCACTCCATCTGGAGGCACACCTCTCAG
AACACAAATAAGCACGTGGAGGTGAACTTCATCGAGAAGTTTACCACAGAGCGGTACTTCTGCCCCAATA
CCAGATGTAGCATCACATGGTTTCTGAGCTGGTCCCCTTGCGGAGAGTGTAGCAGGGCCATCACCGAGTT
CCTGTCCAGATATCCACACGTGACACTGTTTATCTACATCGCCAGGCTGTATCACCACGCAGACCCAAGG
AATAGGCAGGGCCTGCGCGATCTGATCAGCTCCGGCGTGACCATCCAGATCATGACAGAGCAGGAGTCCG
GCTACTGCTGGCGGAACTTCGTGAATTATTCTCCTAGCAACGAGGCCCACTGGCCTAGGTACCCACACCT
GTGGGTGCGCCTGTACGTGCTGGAGCTGTATTGCATCATCCTGGGCCTGCCCCCTTGTCTGAATATCCTG
CGGAGAAAGCAGCCCCAGCTGACCTTCTTTACAATCGCCCTGCAGTCTTGTCACTATCAGAGGCTGCCAC
CCCACATCCTGTGGGCCACAGGCCTGAAGTCTGGAGGATCTAGCGGAGGATCCTCTGGCAGCGAGACACC
AGGAACAAGCGAGTCAGCAACACCAGAGAGCAGTGGCGGCAGCAGCGGCGGCAGCGAAATCGGCAAGGCT
ACCGCCAAGTACTTCTTCTACAGCAACATCATGAACTTTTTCAAGACCGAGATTACCCTGGCCAACGGCG
AGATCCGGAAGCGGCCTCTGATCGAGACAAACGGCGAAACCGGGGAGATCGTGTGGGATAAGGGCCGGGA
TTTTGCCACCGTGCGGAAAGTGCTGAGCATGCCCCAAGTGAATATCGTGAAAAAGACCGAGGTGCAGACA
GGCGGCTTCAGCAAAGAGTCTATCCTGCCCAAGAGGAACAGCGATAAGCTGATCGCCAGAAAGAAGGACT
GGGACCCTAAGAAGTACGGCGGCTTCGACAGCCCCACCGTGGCCTATTCTGTGCTGGTGGTGGCCAAAGT
GGAAAAGGGCAAGTCCAAGAAACTGAAGAGTGTGAAAGAGCTGCTGGGGATCACCATCATGGAAAGAAGC
AGCTTCGAGAAGAATCCCATCGACTTTCTGGAAGCCAAGGGCTACAAAGAAGTGAAAAAGGACCTGATCA
TCAAGCTGCCTAAGTACTCCCTGTTCGAGCTGGAAAACGGCCGGAAGAGAATGCTGGCCTCTGCCGGCGA
ACTGCAGAAGGGAAACGAACTGGCCCTGCCCTCCAAATATGTGAACTTCCTGTACCTGGCCAGCCACTAT
GAGAAGCTGAAGGGCTCCCCCGAGGATAATGAGCAGAAACAGCTGTTTGTGGAACAGCACAAGCACTACC
TGGACGAGATCATCGAGCAGATCAGCGAGTTCTCCAAGAGAGTGATCCTGGCCGACGCTAATCTGGACAA
AGTGCTGTCCGCCTACAACAAGCACCGGGATAAGCCCATCAGAGAGCAGGCCGAGAATATCATCCACCTG
TTTACCCTGACCAATCTGGGAGCCCCTGCCGCCTTCAAGTACTTTGACACCACCATCGACCGGAAGAGGT
ACACCAGCACCAAAGAGGTGCTGGACGCCACCCTGATCCACCAGAGCATCACCGGCCTGTACGAGACACG
GATCGACCTGTCTCAGCTGGGAGGCGACGGCGGATCAGGAGGCTCTGGCGGTTCAGGTGGATCAGGCGGT
AGCGGAGGTTCAGGTGGTATGGACAAGAAGTACAGCATCGGCCTGGCCATCGGCACCAACTCTGTGGGCT
GGGCCGTGATCACCGACGAGTACAAGGTGCCCAGCAAGAAATTCAAGGTGCTGGGCAACACCGACCGGCA
CAGCATCAAGAAGAACCTGATCGGAGCCCTGCTGTTCGACAGCGGCGAAACAGCCGAGGCCACCCGGCTG
AAGAGAACCGCCAGAAGAAGATACACCAGACGGAAGAACCGGATCTGCTATCTGCAAGAGATCTTCAGCA
ACGAGATGGCCAAGGTGGACGACAGCTTCTTCCACAGACTGGAAGAGTCCTTCCTGGTGGAAGAGGATAA
GAAGCACGAGCGGCACCCCATCTTCGGCAACATCGTGGACGAGGTGGCCTACCACGAGAAGTACCCCACC
ATCTACCACCTGAGAAAGAAACTGGTGGACAGCACCGACAAGGCCGACCTGCGGCTGATCTATCTGGCCC
TGGCCCACATGATCAAGTTCCGGGGCCACTTCCTGATCGAGGGCGACCTGAACCCCGACAACAGCGACGT
GGACAAGCTGTTCATCCAGCTGGTGCAGACCTACAACCAGCTGTTCGAGGAAAACCCCATCAACGCCAGC
GGCGTGGACGCCAAGGCCATCCTGTCTGCCAGACTGAGCAAGAGCAGACGGCTGGAAAATCTGATCGCCC
AGCTGCCCGGCGAGAAGAAGAATGGCCTGTTCGGAAACCTGATTGCCCTGAGCCTGGGCCTGACCCCCAA
CTTCAAGAGCAACTTCGACCTGGCCGAGGATGCCAAACTGCAGCTGAGCAAGGACACCTACGACGACGAC
CTGGACAACCTGCTGGCCCAGATCGGCGACCAGTACGCCGACCTGTTTCTGGCCGCCAAGAACCTGTCCG
ACGCCATCCTGCTGAGCGACATCCTGAGAGTGAACACCGAGATCACCAAGGCCCCCCTGAGCGCCTCTAT
GATCAAGAGATACGACGAGCACCACCAGGACCTGACCCTGCTGAAAGCTCTCGTGCGGCAGCAGCTGCCT
GAGAAGTACAAAGAGATTTTCTTCGACCAGAGCAAGAACGGCTACGCCGGCTACATTGACGGCGGAGCCA
GCCAGGAAGAGTTCTACAAGTTCATCAAGCCCATCCTGGAAAAGATGGACGGCACCGAGGAACTGCTCGT
GAAGCTGAACAGAGAGGACCTGCTGCGGAAGCAGCGGACCTTCGACAACGGCAGCATCCCCCACCAGATC
CACCTGGGAGAGCTGCACGCCATTCTGCGGCGGCAGGAAGATTTTTACCCATTCCTGAAGGACAACCGGG
AAAAGATCGAGAAGATCCTGACCTTCCGCATCCCCTACTACGTGGGCCCTCTGGCCAGGGGAAACAGCAG
ATTCGCCTGGATGACCAGAAAGAGCGAGGAAACCATCACCCCCTGGAACTTCGAGGAAGTGGTGGACAAG
GGCGCTTCCGCCCAGAGCTTCATCGAGCGGATGACCAACTTCGATAAGAACCTGCCCAACGAGAAGGTGC
TGCCCAAGCACAGCCTGCTGTACGAGTACTTCACCGTGTATAACGAGCTGACCAAAGTGAAATACGTGAC
CGAGGGAATGAGAAAGCCCGCCTTCCTGAGCGGCGAGCAGAAAAAGGCCATCGTGGACCTGCTGTTCAAG
ACCAACCGGAAAGTGACCGTGAAGCAGCTGAAAGAGGACTACTTCAAGAAAATCGAGTGCTTCGACTCCG
TGGAAATCTCCGGCGTGGAAGATCGGTTCAACGCCTCCCTGGGCACATACCACGATCTGCTGAAAATTAT
CAAGGACAAGGACTTCCTGGACAATGAGGAAAACGAGGACATTCTGGAAGATATCGTGCTGACCCTGACA
CTGTTTGAGGACAGAGAGATGATCGAGGAACGGCTGAAAACCTATGCCCACCTGTTCGACGACAAAGTGA
TGAAGCAGCTGAAGCGGCGGAGATACACCGGCTGGGGCAGGCTGAGCCGGAAGCTGATCAACGGCATCCG
GGACAAGCAGTCCGGCAAGACAATCCTGGATTTCCTGAAGTCCGACGGCTTCGCCAACAGAAACTTCATG
CAGCTGATCCACGACGACAGCCTGACCTTTAAAGAGGACATCCAGAAAGCCCAGGTGTCCGGCCAGGGCG
ATAGCCTGCACGAGCACATTGCCAATCTGGCCGGCAGCCCCGCCATTAAGAAGGGCATCCTGCAGACAGT
GAAGGTGGTGGACGAGCTCGTGAAAGTGATGGGCCGGCACAAGCCCGAGAACATCGTGATCGAAATGGCC
AGAGAGAACCAGACCACCCAGAAGGGACAGAAGAACAGCCGCGAGAGAATGAAGCGGATCGAAGAGGGCA
TCAAAGAGCTGGGCAGCCAGATCCTGAAAGAACACCCCGTGGAAAACACCCAGCTGCAGAACGAGAAGCT
GTACCTGTACTACCTGCAGAATGGGCGGGATATGTACGTGGACCAGGAACTGGACATCAACCGGCTGTCC
GACTACGATGTGGACCATATCGTGCCTCAGAGCTTTCTGAAGGACGACTCCATCGACAACAAGGTGCTGA
CCAGAAGCGACAAGAACCGGGGCAAGAGCGACAACGTGCCCTCCGAAGAGGTCGTGAAGAAGATGAAGAA
CTACTGGCGGCAGCTGCTGAACGCCAAGCTGATTACCCAGAGAAAGTTCGACAATCTGACCAAGGCCGAG
AGAGGCGGCCTGAGCGAACTGGATAAGGCCGGCTTCATCAAGAGACAGCTGGTGGAAACCCGGCAGATCA
CAAAGCACGTGGCACAGATCCTGGACTCCCGGATGAACACTAAGTACGACGAGAATGACAAGCTGATCCG
GGAAGTGAAAGTGATCACCCTGAAGTCCAAGCTGGTGTCCGATTTCCGGAAGGATTTCCAGTTTTACAAA
GTGCGCGAGATCAACAACTACCACCACGCCCACGACGCCTACCTGAACGCCGTCGTGGGAACCGCCCTGA
TCAAAAAGTACCCTAAGCTGGAAAGCGAGTTCGTGTACGGCGACTACAAGGTGTACGACGTGCGGAAGAT
GATCGCCAAGAGCGAGCAGTCTGGCGGCTCAAAAAGAACCGCCGACGGCAGCGAATTCGAGCCCAAGAAG
AAGAGGAAAGTCTAACCGGTCATCATCACCATCACCATTGAGTTTAAACCCGCTGATCAGCCTCGACTGT
GCCTTCTAGTTGCCAGCCATCTGTTGTTTGCCCCTCCCCCGTGCCTTCCTTGACCCTGGAAGGTGCCACT
CCCACTGTCCTTTCCTAATAAAATGAGGAAATTGCATCGCATTGTCTGAGTAGGTGTCATTCTATTCTGG
GGGGTGGGGTGGGGCAGGACAGCAAGGGGGAGGATTGGGAAGACAATAGCAGGCATGCTGGGGATGCGGT
GGGCTCTATGGCTTCTGAGGCGGAAAGAACCAGCTGGGGCTCGATACCGTCGACCTCTAGCTAGAGCTTG
GCGTAATCATGGTCATAGCTGTTTCCTGTGTGAAATTGTTATCCGCTCACAATTCCACACAACATACGAG
CCGGAAGCATAAAGTGTAAAGCCTAGGGTGCCTAATGAGTGAGCTAACTCACATTAATTGCGTTGCGCTC
ACTGCCCGCTTTCCAGTCGGGAAACCTGTCGTGCCAGCTGCATTAATGAATCGGCCAACGCGCGGGGAGA
GGCGGTTTGCGTATTGGGCGCTCTTCCGCTTCCTCGCTCACTGACTCGCTGCGCTCGGTCGTTCGGCTGC
GGCGAGCGGTATCAGCTCACTCAAAGGCGGTAATACGGTTATCCACAGAATCAGGGGATAACGCAGGAAA
GAACATGTGAGCAAAAGGCCAGCAAAAGGCCAGGAACCGTAAAAAGGCCGCGTTGCTGGCGTTTTTCCAT
AGGCTCCGCCCCCCTGACGAGCATCACAAAAATCGACGCTCAAGTCAGAGGTGGCGAAACCCGACAGGAC
TATAAAGATACCAGGCGTTTCCCCCTGGAAGCTCCCTCGTGCGCTCTCCTGTTCCGACCCTGCCGCTTAC
CGGATACCTGTCCGCCTTTCTCCCTTCGGGAAGCGTGGCGCTTTCTCATAGCTCACGCTGTAGGTATCTC
AGTTCGGTGTAGGTCGTTCGCTCCAAGCTGGGCTGTGTGCACGAACCCCCCGTTCAGCCCGACCGCTGCG
CCTTATCCGGTAACTATCGTCTTGAGTCCAACCCGGTAAGACACGACTTATCGCCACTGGCAGCAGCCAC
TGGTAACAGGATTAGCAGAGCGAGGTATGTAGGCGGTGCTACAGAGTTCTTGAAGTGGTGGCCTAACTAC
GGCTACACTAGAAGAACAGTATTTGGTATCTGCGCTCTGCTGAAGCCAGTTACCTTCGGAAAAAGAGTTG
GTAGCTCTTGATCCGGCAAACAAACCACCGCTGGTAGCGGTGGTTTTTTTGTTTGCAAGCAGCAGATTAC
GCGCAGAAAAAAAGGATCTCAAGAAGATCCTTTGATCTTTTCTACGGGGTCTGACGCTCAGTGGAACGAA
AACTCACGTTAAGGGATTTTGGTCATGAGATTATCAAAAAGGATCTTCACCTAGATCCTTTTAAATTAAA
AATGAAGTTTTAAATCAATCTAAAGTATATATGAGTAAACTTGGTCTGACAGTTACCAATGCTTAATCAG
TGAGGCACCTATCTCAGCGATCTGTCTATTTCGTTCATCCATAGTTGCCTGACTCCCCGTCGTGTAGATA
ACTACGATACGGGAGGGCTTACCATCTGGCCCCAGTGCTGCAATGATACCGCGAGACCCACGCTCACCGG
CTCCAGATTTATCAGCAATAAACCAGCCAGCCGGAAGGGCCGAGCGCAGAAGTGGTCCTGCAACTTTATC
CGCCTCCATCCAGTCTATTAATTGTTGCCGGGAAGCTAGAGTAAGTAGTTCGCCAGTTAATAGTTTGCGC
AACGTTGTTGCCATTGCTACAGGCATCGTGGTGTCACGCTCGTCGTTTGGTATGGCTTCATTCAGCTCCG
GTTCCCAACGATCAAGGCGAGTTACATGATCCCCCATGTTGTGCAAAAAAGCGGTTAGCTCCTTCGGTCC
TCCGATCGTTGTCAGAAGTAAGTTGGCCGCAGTGTTATCACTCATGGTTATGGCAGCACTGCATAATTCT
CTTACTGTCATGCCATCCGTAAGATGCTTTTCTGTGACTGGTGAGTACTCAACCAAGTCATTCTGAGAAT
AGTGTATGCGGCGACCGAGTTGCTCTTGCCCGGCGTCAATACGGGATAATACCGCGCCACATAGCAGAAC
TTTAAAAGTGCTCATCATTGGAAAACGTTCTTCGGGGCGAAAACTCTCAAGGATCTTACCGCTGTTGAGA
TCCAGTTCGATGTAACCCACTCGTGCACCCAACTGATCTTCAGCATCTTTTACTTTCACCAGCGTTTCTG
GGTGAGCAAAAACAGGAAGGCAAAATGCCGCAAAAAAGGGAATAAGGGCGACACGGAAATGTTGAATACT
CATACTCTTCCTTTTTCAATATTATTGAAGCATTTATCAGGGTTATTGTCTCATGAGCGGATACATATTT
GAATGTATTTAGAAAAATAAACAAATAGGGGTTCCGCGCACATTTCCCCGAAAAGTGCCACCTGACGTCG
ACGGATCGGGAGATCGATCTCCCGATCCCCTAGGGTCGACTCTCAGTACAATCTGCTCTGATGCCGCATA
GTTAAGCCAGTATCTGCTCCCTGCTTGTGTGTTGGAGGTCGCTGAGTAGTGCGCGAGCAAAATTTAAGCT
ACAACAAGGCAAGGCTTGACCGACAATTGCATGAAGAATCTGCTTAGGGTTAGGCGTTTTGCGCTGCTTC
GCGATGTACGGGCCAGATATACGCGTTGACATTGATTATTGACTAGTTATTAATAGTAATCAATTACGGG
GTCATTAGTTCATAGCCCATATATGGAGTTCCGCGTTACATAACTTACGGTAAATGGCCCGCCTGGCTGA
CCGCCCAACGACCCCCGCCCATTGACGTCAATAATGACGTATGTTCCCATAGTAACGCCAATAGGGACTT
TCCATTGACGTCAATGGGTGGAGTATTTACGGTAAACTGCCCACTTGGCAGTACATCAAGTGTATC
Features (pLannotate 1.2.2; 18 found; start..end, strand, type, name):
    132..335     +  promoter       CMV promoter: human cytomegalovirus (CMV) immediate early promoter
    377..395     +  promoter       T7 promoter: promoter for bacteriophage T7 RNA polymerase
    466..1149    +  CDS            Apobec1: ABEC1_RAT - Experimental evidence at protein level: Swiss-Prot protein existence level 1. Catalytic component of the apolipoprotein B mRNA editing enzyme complex which is responsible for the postranscriptional editing of a CAA codon for Gln to a UAA codon for stop in the APOB mRNA. May also play a role in the epigenetic regulation of gene expression by participating in DNA demethylation. From Rattus norvegicus (Rat).
   1246..2268    +  CDS            Cas9(C) (fragment): C-terminal portion of Streptococcus pyogenes Cas9 (Zetsche et al., 2015)
   2332..3933    +  CDS            dCas9(N): N-terminal portion of catalytically inactive Streptococcus pyogenes dCas9 carrying the D10A mutation (Zetsche et al., 2015)
   3934..5409    +  CDS            Cas9(C) (fragment): C-terminal portion of Streptococcus pyogenes Cas9 (Zetsche et al., 2015)
   5527..5751    +  polyA_signal   bGH poly(A) signal: bovine growth hormone polyadenylation signal
   5755..5776    +  promoter       SV40 promoter (fragment): SV40 enhancer and early promoter
   5781..5797    +  misc_feature   MCS (fragment): pBluescript multiple cloning site
   5846..5862    -  protein_bind   lac operator: The lac repressor binds to the lac operator to inhibit transcription in E. coli. This inhibition can be relieved by adding lactose or isopropyl-β-D-thiogalactopyranoside (IPTG). lac repressor encoded by lacI
   5870..5900    -  promoter       lac promoter: promoter for the E. coli lac operon
   5915..5936    -  protein_bind   CAP binding site: CAP binding activates transcription in the presence of cAMP. E. coli catabolite activator protein
   5949..6041    -  CDS            lacI (fragment): lac repressor; lacI; The lac repressor binds to the lac operator to inhibit transcription in E. coli. This inhibition can be relieved by adding lactose or isopropyl-β-D-thiogalactopyranoside (IPTG).
   6224..6812    -  rep_origin     ori: high-copy-number ColE1/pMB1/pBR322/pUC origin of replication
   6983..7843    -  CDS            AmpR: β-lactamase; bla; confers resistance to ampicillin, carbenicillin, and related antibiotics
   7844..7948    -  promoter       AmpR promoter: bla
   8019..8063    -  misc_feature   bom (fragment): basis of mobility region from pBR322
   8218..131     +  enhancer       CMV enhancer (across the origin): human cytomegalovirus immediate early enhancer
