>Addgene plasmid #119802 | CP1028-CBEmax | addgene full sequence | sequence record 231778 | Addgene NGS Result
CCAGTATCTGCTCCCTGCTTGTGTGTTGGAGGTCGCTGAGTAGTGCGCGAGCAAAATTTAAGCTACAACA
AGGCAAGGCTTGACCGACAATTGCATGAAGAATCTGCTTAGGGTTAGGCGTTTTGCGCTGCTTCGCGATG
TACGGGCCAGATATACGCGTTGACATTGATTATTGACTAGTTATTAATAGTAATCAATTACGGGGTCATT
AGTTCATAGCCCATATATGGAGTTCCGCGTTACATAACTTACGGTAAATGGCCCGCCTGGCTGACCGCCC
AACGACCCCCGCCCATTGACGTCAATAATGACGTATGTTCCCATAGTAACGCCAATAGGGACTTTCCATT
GACGTCAATGGGTGGAGTATTTACGGTAAACTGCCCACTTGGCAGTACATCAAGTGTATCATATGCCAAG
TACGCCCCCTATTGACGTCAATGACGGTAAATGGCCCGCCTGGCATTATGCCCAGTACATGACCTTATGG
GACTTTCCTACTTGGCAGTACATCTACGTATTAGTCATCGCTATTACCATGGTGATGCGGTTTTGGCAGT
ACATCAATGGGCGTGGATAGCGGTTTGACTCACGGGGATTTCCAAGTCTCCACCCCATTGACGTCAATGG
GAGTTTGTTTTGGCACCAAAATCAACGGGACTTTCCAAAATGTCGTAACAACTCCGCCCCATTGACGCAA
ATGGGCGGTAGGCGTGTACGGTGGGAGGTCTATATAAGCAGAGCTGGTTTAGTGAACCGTCAGATCCGCT
AGAGATCCGCGGCCGCTAATACGACTCACTATAGGGAGAGCCGCCACCATGAAACGGACAGCCGACGGAA
GCGAGTTCGAGTCACCAAAGAAGAAGCGGAAAGTCTCCTCAGAGACTGGGCCTGTCGCCGTCGATCCAAC
CCTGCGCCGCCGGATTGAACCTCACGAGTTTGAAGTGTTCTTTGACCCCCGGGAGCTGAGAAAGGAGACA
TGCCTGCTGTACGAGATCAACTGGGGAGGCAGGCACTCCATCTGGAGGCACACCTCTCAGAACACAAATA
AGCACGTGGAGGTGAACTTCATCGAGAAGTTTACCACAGAGCGGTACTTCTGCCCCAATACCAGATGTAG
CATCACATGGTTTCTGAGCTGGTCCCCTTGCGGAGAGTGTAGCAGGGCCATCACCGAGTTCCTGTCCAGA
TATCCACACGTGACACTGTTTATCTACATCGCCAGGCTGTATCACCACGCAGACCCAAGGAATAGGCAGG
GCCTGCGCGATCTGATCAGCTCCGGCGTGACCATCCAGATCATGACAGAGCAGGAGTCCGGCTACTGCTG
GCGGAACTTCGTGAATTATTCTCCTAGCAACGAGGCCCACTGGCCTAGGTACCCACACCTGTGGGTGCGC
CTGTACGTGCTGGAGCTGTATTGCATCATCCTGGGCCTGCCCCCTTGTCTGAATATCCTGCGGAGAAAGC
AGCCCCAGCTGACCTTCTTTACAATCGCCCTGCAGTCTTGTCACTATCAGAGGCTGCCACCCCACATCCT
GTGGGCCACAGGCCTGAAGTCTGGAGGATCTAGCGGAGGATCCTCTGGCAGCGAGACACCAGGAACAAGC
GAGTCAGCAACACCAGAGAGCAGTGGCGGCAGCAGCGGCGGCAGCGAAATCGGCAAGGCTACCGCCAAGT
ACTTCTTCTACAGCAACATCATGAACTTTTTCAAGACCGAGATTACCCTGGCCAACGGCGAGATCCGGAA
GCGGCCTCTGATCGAGACAAACGGCGAAACCGGGGAGATCGTGTGGGATAAGGGCCGGGATTTTGCCACC
GTGCGGAAAGTGCTGAGCATGCCCCAAGTGAATATCGTGAAAAAGACCGAGGTGCAGACAGGCGGCTTCA
GCAAAGAGTCTATCCTGCCCAAGAGGAACAGCGATAAGCTGATCGCCAGAAAGAAGGACTGGGACCCTAA
GAAGTACGGCGGCTTCGACAGCCCCACCGTGGCCTATTCTGTGCTGGTGGTGGCCAAAGTGGAAAAGGGC
AAGTCCAAGAAACTGAAGAGTGTGAAAGAGCTGCTGGGGATCACCATCATGGAAAGAAGCAGCTTCGAGA
AGAATCCCATCGACTTTCTGGAAGCCAAGGGCTACAAAGAAGTGAAAAAGGACCTGATCATCAAGCTGCC
TAAGTACTCCCTGTTCGAGCTGGAAAACGGCCGGAAGAGAATGCTGGCCTCTGCCGGCGAACTGCAGAAG
GGAAACGAACTGGCCCTGCCCTCCAAATATGTGAACTTCCTGTACCTGGCCAGCCACTATGAGAAGCTGA
AGGGCTCCCCCGAGGATAATGAGCAGAAACAGCTGTTTGTGGAACAGCACAAGCACTACCTGGACGAGAT
CATCGAGCAGATCAGCGAGTTCTCCAAGAGAGTGATCCTGGCCGACGCTAATCTGGACAAAGTGCTGTCC
GCCTACAACAAGCACCGGGATAAGCCCATCAGAGAGCAGGCCGAGAATATCATCCACCTGTTTACCCTGA
CCAATCTGGGAGCCCCTGCCGCCTTCAAGTACTTTGACACCACCATCGACCGGAAGAGGTACACCAGCAC
CAAAGAGGTGCTGGACGCCACCCTGATCCACCAGAGCATCACCGGCCTGTACGAGACACGGATCGACCTG
TCTCAGCTGGGAGGCGACGGCGGATCAGGAGGCTCTGGCGGTTCAGGTGGATCAGGCGGTAGCGGAGGTT
CAGGTGGTATGGACAAGAAGTACAGCATCGGCCTGGCCATCGGCACCAACTCTGTGGGCTGGGCCGTGAT
CACCGACGAGTACAAGGTGCCCAGCAAGAAATTCAAGGTGCTGGGCAACACCGACCGGCACAGCATCAAG
AAGAACCTGATCGGAGCCCTGCTGTTCGACAGCGGCGAAACAGCCGAGGCCACCCGGCTGAAGAGAACCG
CCAGAAGAAGATACACCAGACGGAAGAACCGGATCTGCTATCTGCAAGAGATCTTCAGCAACGAGATGGC
CAAGGTGGACGACAGCTTCTTCCACAGACTGGAAGAGTCCTTCCTGGTGGAAGAGGATAAGAAGCACGAG
CGGCACCCCATCTTCGGCAACATCGTGGACGAGGTGGCCTACCACGAGAAGTACCCCACCATCTACCACC
TGAGAAAGAAACTGGTGGACAGCACCGACAAGGCCGACCTGCGGCTGATCTATCTGGCCCTGGCCCACAT
GATCAAGTTCCGGGGCCACTTCCTGATCGAGGGCGACCTGAACCCCGACAACAGCGACGTGGACAAGCTG
TTCATCCAGCTGGTGCAGACCTACAACCAGCTGTTCGAGGAAAACCCCATCAACGCCAGCGGCGTGGACG
CCAAGGCCATCCTGTCTGCCAGACTGAGCAAGAGCAGACGGCTGGAAAATCTGATCGCCCAGCTGCCCGG
CGAGAAGAAGAATGGCCTGTTCGGAAACCTGATTGCCCTGAGCCTGGGCCTGACCCCCAACTTCAAGAGC
AACTTCGACCTGGCCGAGGATGCCAAACTGCAGCTGAGCAAGGACACCTACGACGACGACCTGGACAACC
TGCTGGCCCAGATCGGCGACCAGTACGCCGACCTGTTTCTGGCCGCCAAGAACCTGTCCGACGCCATCCT
GCTGAGCGACATCCTGAGAGTGAACACCGAGATCACCAAGGCCCCCCTGAGCGCCTCTATGATCAAGAGA
TACGACGAGCACCACCAGGACCTGACCCTGCTGAAAGCTCTCGTGCGGCAGCAGCTGCCTGAGAAGTACA
AAGAGATTTTCTTCGACCAGAGCAAGAACGGCTACGCCGGCTACATTGACGGCGGAGCCAGCCAGGAAGA
GTTCTACAAGTTCATCAAGCCCATCCTGGAAAAGATGGACGGCACCGAGGAACTGCTCGTGAAGCTGAAC
AGAGAGGACCTGCTGCGGAAGCAGCGGACCTTCGACAACGGCAGCATCCCCCACCAGATCCACCTGGGAG
AGCTGCACGCCATTCTGCGGCGGCAGGAAGATTTTTACCCATTCCTGAAGGACAACCGGGAAAAGATCGA
GAAGATCCTGACCTTCCGCATCCCCTACTACGTGGGCCCTCTGGCCAGGGGAAACAGCAGATTCGCCTGG
ATGACCAGAAAGAGCGAGGAAACCATCACCCCCTGGAACTTCGAGGAAGTGGTGGACAAGGGCGCTTCCG
CCCAGAGCTTCATCGAGCGGATGACCAACTTCGATAAGAACCTGCCCAACGAGAAGGTGCTGCCCAAGCA
CAGCCTGCTGTACGAGTACTTCACCGTGTATAACGAGCTGACCAAAGTGAAATACGTGACCGAGGGAATG
AGAAAGCCCGCCTTCCTGAGCGGCGAGCAGAAAAAGGCCATCGTGGACCTGCTGTTCAAGACCAACCGGA
AAGTGACCGTGAAGCAGCTGAAAGAGGACTACTTCAAGAAAATCGAGTGCTTCGACTCCGTGGAAATCTC
CGGCGTGGAAGATCGGTTCAACGCCTCCCTGGGCACATACCACGATCTGCTGAAAATTATCAAGGACAAG
GACTTCCTGGACAATGAGGAAAACGAGGACATTCTGGAAGATATCGTGCTGACCCTGACACTGTTTGAGG
ACAGAGAGATGATCGAGGAACGGCTGAAAACCTATGCCCACCTGTTCGACGACAAAGTGATGAAGCAGCT
GAAGCGGCGGAGATACACCGGCTGGGGCAGGCTGAGCCGGAAGCTGATCAACGGCATCCGGGACAAGCAG
TCCGGCAAGACAATCCTGGATTTCCTGAAGTCCGACGGCTTCGCCAACAGAAACTTCATGCAGCTGATCC
ACGACGACAGCCTGACCTTTAAAGAGGACATCCAGAAAGCCCAGGTGTCCGGCCAGGGCGATAGCCTGCA
CGAGCACATTGCCAATCTGGCCGGCAGCCCCGCCATTAAGAAGGGCATCCTGCAGACAGTGAAGGTGGTG
GACGAGCTCGTGAAAGTGATGGGCCGGCACAAGCCCGAGAACATCGTGATCGAAATGGCCAGAGAGAACC
AGACCACCCAGAAGGGACAGAAGAACAGCCGCGAGAGAATGAAGCGGATCGAAGAGGGCATCAAAGAGCT
GGGCAGCCAGATCCTGAAAGAACACCCCGTGGAAAACACCCAGCTGCAGAACGAGAAGCTGTACCTGTAC
TACCTGCAGAATGGGCGGGATATGTACGTGGACCAGGAACTGGACATCAACCGGCTGTCCGACTACGATG
TGGACCATATCGTGCCTCAGAGCTTTCTGAAGGACGACTCCATCGACAACAAGGTGCTGACCAGAAGCGA
CAAGAACCGGGGCAAGAGCGACAACGTGCCCTCCGAAGAGGTCGTGAAGAAGATGAAGAACTACTGGCGG
CAGCTGCTGAACGCCAAGCTGATTACCCAGAGAAAGTTCGACAATCTGACCAAGGCCGAGAGAGGCGGCC
TGAGCGAACTGGATAAGGCCGGCTTCATCAAGAGACAGCTGGTGGAAACCCGGCAGATCACAAAGCACGT
GGCACAGATCCTGGACTCCCGGATGAACACTAAGTACGACGAGAATGACAAGCTGATCCGGGAAGTGAAA
GTGATCACCCTGAAGTCCAAGCTGGTGTCCGATTTCCGGAAGGATTTCCAGTTTTACAAAGTGCGCGAGA
TCAACAACTACCACCACGCCCACGACGCCTACCTGAACGCCGTCGTGGGAACCGCCCTGATCAAAAAGTA
CCCTAAGCTGGAAAGCGAGTTCGTGTACGGCGACTACAAGGTGTACGACGTGCGGAAGATGATCGCCAAG
AGCGAGCAGAGCGGCGGGAGCGGCGGGAGCGGGGGGAGCACTAATCTGAGCGACATCATTGAGAAGGAGA
CTGGGAAACAGCTGGTCATTCAGGAGTCCATCCTGATGCTGCCTGAGGAGGTGGAGGAAGTGATCGGCAA
CAAGCCAGAGTCTGACATCCTGGTGCACACCGCCTACGACGAGTCCACAGATGAAAATGTGATGCTGCTG
ACCTCTGACGCCCCCGAGTATAAGCCTTGGGCCCTGGTCATCCAGGATTCTAACGGCGAGAATAAGATCA
AGATGCTGAGCGGAGGATCCGGAGGATCTGGAGGCAGCACCAACCTGTCTGACATCATCGAGAAGGAGAC
AGGCAAGCAGCTGGTCATCCAGGAGAGCATCCTGATGCTGCCCGAAGAAGTCGAAGAAGTGATCGGAAAC
AAGCCTGAGAGCGATATCCTGGTCCATACCGCCTACGACGAGAGTACCGACGAAAATGTGATGCTGCTGA
CATCCGACGCCCCAGAGTATAAGCCCTGGGCTCTGGTCATCCAGGATTCCAACGGAGAGAACAAAATCAA
AATGCTGTCTGGCGGCTCAAAAAGAACCGCCGACGGCAGCGAATTCGAGCCCAAGAAGAAGAGGAAAGTC
TAACCGGTCATCATCACCATCACCATTGAGTTTAAACCCGCTGATCAGCCTCGACTGTGCCTTCTAGTTG
CCAGCCATCTGTTGTTTGCCCCTCCCCCGTGCCTTCCTTGACCCTGGAAGGTGCCACTCCCACTGTCCTT
TCCTAATAAAATGAGGAAATTGCATCGCATTGTCTGAGTAGGTGTCATTCTATTCTGGGGGGTGGGGTGG
GGCAGGACAGCAAGGGGGAGGATTGGGAAGACAATAGCAGGCATGCTGGGGATGCGGTGGGCTCTATGGC
TTCTGAGGCGGAAAGAACCAGCTGGGGCTCGATACCGTCGACCTCTAGCTAGAGCTTGGCGTAATCATGG
TCATAGCTGTTTCCTGTGTGAAATTGTTATCCGCTCACAATTCCACACAACATACGAGCCGGAAGCATAA
AGTGTAAAGCCTAGGGTGCCTAATGAGTGAGCTAACTCACATTAATTGCGTTGCGCTCACTGCCCGCTTT
CCAGTCGGGAAACCTGTCGTGCCAGCTGCATTAATGAATCGGCCAACGCGCGGGGAGAGGCGGTTTGCGT
ATTGGGCGCTCTTCCGCTTCCTCGCTCACTGACTCGCTGCGCTCGGTCGTTCGGCTGCGGCGAGCGGTAT
CAGCTCACTCAAAGGCGGTAATACGGTTATCCACAGAATCAGGGGATAACGCAGGAAAGAACATGTGAGC
AAAAGGCCAGCAAAAGGCCAGGAACCGTAAAAAGGCCGCGTTGCTGGCGTTTTTCCATAGGCTCCGCCCC
CCTGACGAGCATCACAAAAATCGACGCTCAAGTCAGAGGTGGCGAAACCCGACAGGACTATAAAGATACC
AGGCGTTTCCCCCTGGAAGCTCCCTCGTGCGCTCTCCTGTTCCGACCCTGCCGCTTACCGGATACCTGTC
CGCCTTTCTCCCTTCGGGAAGCGTGGCGCTTTCTCATAGCTCACGCTGTAGGTATCTCAGTTCGGTGTAG
GTCGTTCGCTCCAAGCTGGGCTGTGTGCACGAACCCCCCGTTCAGCCCGACCGCTGCGCCTTATCCGGTA
ACTATCGTCTTGAGTCCAACCCGGTAAGACACGACTTATCGCCACTGGCAGCAGCCACTGGTAACAGGAT
TAGCAGAGCGAGGTATGTAGGCGGTGCTACAGAGTTCTTGAAGTGGTGGCCTAACTACGGCTACACTAGA
AGAACAGTATTTGGTATCTGCGCTCTGCTGAAGCCAGTTACCTTCGGAAAAAGAGTTGGTAGCTCTTGAT
CCGGCAAACAAACCACCGCTGGTAGCGGTGGTTTTTTTGTTTGCAAGCAGCAGATTACGCGCAGAAAAAA
AGGATCTCAAGAAGATCCTTTGATCTTTTCTACGGGGTCTGACACTCAGTGGAACGAAAACTCACGTTAA
GGGATTTTGGTCATGAGATTATCAAAAAGGATCTTCACCTAGATCCTTTTAAATTAAAAATGAAGTTTTA
AATCAATCTAAAGTATATATGAGTAAACTTGGTCTGACAGTTACCAATGCTTAATCAGTGAGGCACCTAT
CTCAGCGATCTGTCTATTTCGTTCATCCATAGTTGCCTGACTCCCCGTCGTGTAGATAACTACGATACGG
GAGGGCTTACCATCTGGCCCCAGTGCTGCAATGATACCGCGAGACCCACGCTCACCGGCTCCAGATTTAT
CAGCAATAAACCAGCCAGCCGGAAGGGCCGAGCGCAGAAGTGGTCCTGCAACTTTATCCGCCTCCATCCA
GTCTATTAATTGTTGCCGGGAAGCTAGAGTAAGTAGTTCGCCAGTTAATAGTTTGCGCAACGTTGTTGCC
ATTGCTACAGGCATCGTGGTGTCACGCTCGTCGTTTGGTATGGCTTCATTCAGCTCCGGTTCCCAACGAT
CAAGGCGAGTTACATGATCCCCCATGTTGTGCAAAAAAGCGGTTAGCTCCTTCGGTCCTCCGATCGTTGT
CAGAAGTAAGTTGGCCGCAGTGTTATCACTCATGGTTATGGCAGCACTGCATAATTCTCTTACTGTCATG
CCATCCGTAAGATGCTTTTCTGTGACTGGTGAGTACTCAACCAAGTCATTCTGAGAATAGTGTATGCGGC
GACCGAGTTGCTCTTGCCCGGCGTCAATACGGGATAATACCGCGCCACATAGCAGAACTTTAAAAGTGCT
CATCATTGGAAAACGTTCTTCGGGGCGAAAACTCTCAAGGATCTTACCGCTGTTGAGATCCAGTTCGATG
TAACCCACTCGTGCACCCAACTGATCTTCAGCATCTTTTACTTTCACCAGCGTTTCTGGGTGAGCAAAAA
CAGGAAGGCAAAATGCCGCAAAAAAGGGAATAAGGGCGACACGGAAATGTTGAATACTCATACTCTTCCT
TTTTCAATATTATTGAAGCATTTATCAGGGTTATTGTCTCATGAGCGGATACATATTTGAATGTATTTAG
AAAAATAAACAAATAGGGGTTCCGCGCACATTTCCCCGAAAAGTGCCACCTGACGTCGACGGATCGGGAG
ATCGATCTCCCGATCCCCTAGGGTCGACTCTCAGTACAATCTGCTCTGATGCCGCATAGTTAAG
Features (pLannotate 1.2.2; 19 found; start..end, strand, type, name):
    162..541     +  enhancer       CMV enhancer: human cytomegalovirus immediate early enhancer
    542..745     +  promoter       CMV promoter: human cytomegalovirus (CMV) immediate early promoter
    787..805     +  promoter       T7 promoter: promoter for bacteriophage T7 RNA polymerase
    876..1559    +  CDS            Apobec1: ABEC1_RAT - Experimental evidence at protein level: Swiss-Prot protein existence level 1. Catalytic component of the apolipoprotein B mRNA editing enzyme complex which is responsible for the postranscriptional editing of a CAA codon for Gln to a UAA codon for stop in the APOB mRNA. May also play a role in the epigenetic regulation of gene expression by participating in DNA demethylation. From Rattus norvegicus (Rat).
   1656..2678    +  CDS            Cas9(C) (fragment): C-terminal portion of Streptococcus pyogenes Cas9 (Zetsche et al., 2015)
   2742..4343    +  CDS            dCas9(N): N-terminal portion of catalytically inactive Streptococcus pyogenes dCas9 carrying the D10A mutation (Zetsche et al., 2015)
   4344..5819    +  CDS            Cas9(C) (fragment): C-terminal portion of Streptococcus pyogenes Cas9 (Zetsche et al., 2015)
   6129..6377    +  CDS            UGI: UNGI_BPPB2 - Experimental evidence at protein level: Swiss-Prot protein existence level 1. This protein binds specifically and reversibly to the host uracil-DNA glycosylase, preventing removal of uracil residues from PBS2 DNA by the host uracil-excision repair system. From Bacillus phage PBS2 (Bacteriophage PBS2).
   6495..6719    +  polyA_signal   bGH poly(A) signal: bovine growth hormone polyadenylation signal
   6723..6744    +  promoter       SV40 promoter (fragment): SV40 enhancer and early promoter
   6749..6765    +  misc_feature   MCS (fragment): pBluescript multiple cloning site
   6814..6830    -  protein_bind   lac operator: The lac repressor binds to the lac operator to inhibit transcription in E. coli. This inhibition can be relieved by adding lactose or isopropyl-β-D-thiogalactopyranoside (IPTG). lac repressor encoded by lacI
   6838..6868    -  promoter       lac promoter: promoter for the E. coli lac operon
   6883..6904    -  protein_bind   CAP binding site: CAP binding activates transcription in the presence of cAMP. E. coli catabolite activator protein
   6917..7009    -  CDS            lacI (fragment): lac repressor; lacI; The lac repressor binds to the lac operator to inhibit transcription in E. coli. This inhibition can be relieved by adding lactose or isopropyl-β-D-thiogalactopyranoside (IPTG).
   7192..7780    -  rep_origin     ori: high-copy-number ColE1/pMB1/pBR322/pUC origin of replication
   7951..8811    -  CDS            AmpR: β-lactamase; bla; confers resistance to ampicillin, carbenicillin, and related antibiotics
   8812..8916    -  promoter       AmpR promoter: bla
   8987..7       -  misc_feature   bom (fragment) (across the origin): basis of mobility region from pBR322
