[The description below was written by a language model from this plasmid's Addgene catalogue record and pLannotate feature annotations shown in this document.]
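Description:
CP1028-CBEmax is a mammalian expression plasmid encoding a cytosine (C-to-T) base editor built on a circularly permuted Cas9 nickase. The backbone is a pCMV vector carrying a pBR322/ColE1-type origin and an ampicillin resistance gene (β-lactamase with its own promoter) for propagation and selection in E. coli. Remnants of a lac promoter/operator region, a lacI fragment and a pBR322 bom fragment are vector leftovers with no evident role in the payload.

Expression is driven by the CMV immediate-early enhancer and promoter and terminated by the bovine growth hormone polyadenylation signal. A T7 promoter sits just upstream of the coding region and could support in vitro transcription. The open reading frame begins with rat APOBEC1, the cytidine deaminase that converts cytosine to uracil in the single-stranded DNA exposed by Cas9 binding. It is followed by Streptococcus pyogenes Cas9 in rearranged order: a C-terminal fragment comes first, then the N-terminal portion carrying the D10A nickase mutation, then the remaining sequence. This arrangement matches a circular permutation in which new termini are created (at residue 1028, judging by the name) and the original ends are joined. The insert name specifies two copies of the uracil glycosylase inhibitor UGI, which blocks excision of the uracil intermediate and so favours the C-to-T outcome.

The two sequence records differ. The 9,024 nt sequencing-derived record has one annotated UGI after Cas9, with unannotated space that could hold the second copy. The 8,466 nt depositor record shows no UGI feature. No guide RNA cassette is annotated, so a guide would have to be supplied separately. The associated publication title indicates that such circularly permuted variants were made to broaden the targeting scope of base editors.
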