Addgene plasmid #119802: CP1028-CBEmax
Purpose: C-to-T base editor
Depositing lab: David Liu. Depositing organization: Broad Institute. Publication: Circularly permuted and PAM-modified Cas9 variants broaden the targeting scope of base editors. Huang TP, Zhao KT, Miller SM, Gaudelli NM, Oakes BL, Fellmann C, Savage DF, Liu DR. Nat Biotechnol. 2019 May 20. pii: 10.1038/s41587-019-0134-y. doi: 10.1038/s41587-019-0134-y. PubMed 31110355.
Backbone
  Vector backbone: pCMV with a BR322 origin
  Vector type: Mammalian Expression
Growth in bacteria
  Bacterial resistance: Ampicillin, 100 μg/mL
  Growth temperature: 37°C
  Growth strain: Mach1
  Copy number: Unknown
Gene/Insert
  Gene/Insert name: rApobec1-nSpCas9 (CP1028) -UGI-UGI
  Cloning method: Unknown
Terms and licenses: Academic/Nonprofit Terms; Industry Terms: Not Available to Industry
How to cite: CP1028-CBEmax was a gift from David Liu (Addgene plasmid # 119802 ; http://n2t.net/addgene:119802 ; RRID:Addgene_119802)
